Addgene plasmid #222435: pCHW00010
Purpose: Level 0, promoter module (GGAG-AATG) containing CBS4 and tomato miniDFR promoters.
Depositing lab: Chih-Hang Wu. Depositing organization: Institute of Plant and Microbial Biology, Academia Sinica. Publication: Development of a tightly regulated copper-inducible transient gene expression system in Nicotiana benthamiana incorporating a suicide exon and Cre recombinase. Chiang BJ, Lin KY, Chen YF, Huang CY, Goh FJ, Huang LT, Chen LH, Wu CH. New Phytol. 2024 Oct;244(1):318-331. doi: 10.1111/nph.20021. Epub 2024 Jul 30. PubMed 39081031.
Backbone
  Vector backbone: pUC57 (kan)
  Vector type: Plant Expression, Synthetic Biology
Growth in bacteria
  Bacterial resistance: Kanamycin, 50 μg/mL
  Growth temperature: 37°C
  Growth strain: DH5alpha
  Copy number: High Copy
Gene/Insert
  Gene/Insert name: CBS4-miniDFR, CBS4 promoter + miniDFR minimal promoter (Solanum lycopersicum)
  Species: Synthetic
  Insert size (bp): 353
  Mutation: no
  Cloning method: Golden Gate
  Sequencing primers: 5′ n/a
Terms and licenses: Academic/Nonprofit Terms; Industry Terms: Not Available to Industry
Depositor comments: Overhangs: GGAG-AATG. Please visit https://doi.org/10.1101/2024.03.23.586378 for bioRxiv preprint.
How to cite: pCHW00010 was a gift from Chih-Hang Wu (Addgene plasmid # 222435 ; http://n2t.net/addgene:222435 ; RRID:Addgene_222435)
