[The description below was written by a language model from this plasmid's Addgene catalogue record and pLannotate feature annotations shown in this document.]
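Description:
pCHW00010 is a Level 0 Golden Gate part plasmid carrying a synthetic copper-responsive plant promoter module, built in a kanamycin-resistant pUC57 backbone. It is a small, high-copy E. coli plasmid of about 3 kb. It replicates from a ColE1/pUC-type origin and is selected through an aph(3')-Ia kanamycin resistance gene driven by a bla (AmpR) promoter. The remaining annotated backbone elements are pUC cloning-site remnants: lac promoter, operator and CAP site, a lacZα fragment, and short lacI, rop and bom fragments. They play no part in the module's function.

The 353 bp insert, CBS4-miniDFR, combines a CBS4 element with a minimal DFR promoter from tomato (Solanum lycopersicum). In the full sequence record, four tandem segments of roughly 45 bp are annotated as fragments of the yeast CUP1 metallothionein promoter, which is regulated by Cu2+. These most plausibly correspond to the four repeats implied by the name CBS4, although the record does not define the abbreviation. The minimal promoter itself is not annotated; it presumably lies in the unannotated stretch downstream of the repeats. The module is flanked by GGAG and AATG overhangs, the promoter position in modular plant cloning, so it can be assembled upstream of a coding sequence in a higher-level transcription unit.

A second, shorter sequencing record of about 2.9 kb shows only one CUP1-like fragment. This may reflect collapse of the repeats during assembly of that read, but the record does not explain the difference. According to the associated publication, the part belongs to a tightly regulated copper-inducible transient expression system for Nicotiana benthamiana. The copper-responsive activator needed to drive the promoter is not on this plasmid.
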