Features (pLannotate 1.2.2; 14 found; start..end, strand, type, name):
    608..1423    -  CDS            KanR: aminoglycoside phosphotransferase; aph(3')-Ia; confers resistance to kanamycin in bacteria or G418 (Geneticin®) in eukaryotes
   1424..1528    -  promoter       AmpR promoter: bla
   1623..1658    +  CDS            rop (fragment): Rop protein, which maintains plasmids at low copy number; rop
   1760..1859    +  misc_feature   bom (fragment): basis of mobility region from pBR322
   1865..2022    -  CDS            lacZα (fragment): LacZα fragment of β-galactosidase; lacZ fragment
   2078..2123    +  promoter       CUP1 promoter (fragment): S. cerevisiae CUP1; inducible metallothionein promoter, regulated by Cu2+
   2124..2167    +  promoter       CUP1 promoter (fragment): S. cerevisiae CUP1; inducible metallothionein promoter, regulated by Cu2+
   2168..2211    +  promoter       CUP1 promoter (fragment): S. cerevisiae CUP1; inducible metallothionein promoter, regulated by Cu2+
   2214..2259    +  promoter       CUP1 promoter (fragment): S. cerevisiae CUP1; inducible metallothionein promoter, regulated by Cu2+
   2511..2527    -  protein_bind   lac operator: The lac repressor binds to the lac operator to inhibit transcription in E. coli. This inhibition can be relieved by adding lactose or isopropyl-β-D-thiogalactopyranoside (IPTG). lac repressor encoded by lacI
   2535..2565    -  promoter       lac promoter: promoter for the E. coli lac operon
   2580..2601    -  protein_bind   CAP binding site: CAP binding activates transcription in the presence of cAMP. E. coli catabolite activator protein
   2614..2706    -  CDS            lacI (fragment): lac repressor; lacI; The lac repressor binds to the lac operator to inhibit transcription in E. coli. This inhibition can be relieved by adding lactose or isopropyl-β-D-thiogalactopyranoside (IPTG).
   2889..437     -  rep_origin     ori (across the origin): high-copy-number ColE1/pMB1/pBR322/pUC origin of replication
>Addgene plasmid #222435 | pCHW00010 | addgene full sequence | sequence record 472307 | Addgene NGS Result
ACCTGTCCGCCTTTCTCCCTTCGGGAAGCGTGGCGCTTTCTCATAGCTCACGCTGTAGGTATCTCAGTTC
GGTGTAGGTCGTTCGCTCCAAGCTGGGCTGTGTGCACGAACCCCCCGTTCAGCCCGACCGCTGCGCCTTA
TCCGGTAACTATCGTCTTGAGTCCAACCCGGTAAGACACGACTTATCGCCACTGGCAGCAGCCACTGGTA
ACAGGATTAGCAGAGCGAGGTATGTAGGCGGTGCTACAGAGTTCTTGAAGTGGTGGCCTAACTACGGCTA
CACTAGAAGAACAGTATTTGGTATCTGCGCTCTGCTGAAGCCAGTTACCTTCGGAAAAAGAGTTGGTAGC
TCTTGATCCGGCAAACAAACCACCGCTGGTAGCGGTGGTTTTTTTGTTTGCAAGCAGCAGATTACGCGCA
GAAAAAAAGGATCTCAAGAAGATCCTTTGATCTTTTCTACGGGGTCTGACGCTCAGTGGAACGAAAACTC
ACGTTAAGGGATTTTGGTCATGAGATTATCAAAAAGGATCTTCACCTAGATCCTTTTAAATTAAAAATGA
AGTTTTAAATCAATCTAAAGTATATATGAGTAAACTTGGTCTGACAGTTAGAAAAACTCATCGAGCATCA
AATGAAACTGCAATTTATTCATATCAGGATTATCAATACCATATTTTTGAAAAAGCCGTTTCTGTAATGA
AGGAGAAAACTCACCGAGGCAGTTCCATAGGATGGCAAGATCCTGGTATCGGTCTGCGATTCCGACTCGT
CCAACATCAATACAACCTATTAATTTCCCCTCGTCAAAAATAAGGTTATCAAGTGAGAAATCACCATGAG
TGACGACTGAATCCGGTGAGAATGGCAAAAGTTTATGCATTTCTTTCCAGACTTGTTCAACAGGCCAGCC
ATTACGCTCGTCATCAAAATCACTCGCATCAACCAAACCGTTATTCATTCGTGATTGCGCCTGAGCGAGA
CGAAATACGCGATCGCTGTTAAAAGGACAATTACAAACAGGAATCGAATGCAACCGGCGCAGGAACACTG
CCAGCGCATCAACAATATTTTCACCTGAATCAGGATATTCTTCTAATACCTGGAATGCTGTTTTCCCAGG
GATCGCAGTGGTGAGTAACCATGCATCATCAGGAGTACGGATAAAATGCTTGATGGTCGGAAGAGGCATA
AATTCCGTCAGCCAGTTTAGTCTGACCATCTCATCTGTAACATCATTGGCAACGCTACCTTTGCCATGTT
TCAGAAACAACTCTGGCGCATCGGGCTTCCCATACAATCGATAGATTGTCGCACCTGATTGCCCGACATT
ATCGCGAGCCCATTTATACCCATATAAATCAGCATCCATGTTGGAATTTAATCGCGGCCTAGAGCAAGAC
GTTTCCCGTTGAATATGGCTCATACTCTTCCTTTTTCAATATTATTGAAGCATTTATCAGGGTTATTGTC
TCATGAGCGGATACATATTTGAATGTATTTAGAAAAATAAACAAATAGGGGTTCCGCGCACATTTCCCCG
AAAAGTGCCACCTGACGTCTAAGAAACCATTATTATCATGACATTAACCTATAAAAATAGGCGTATCACG
AGGCCCTTTCGTCTCGCGCGTTTCGGTGATGACGGTGAAAACCTCTGACACATGCAGCTCCCGGAGACGG
TCACAGCTTGTCTGTAAGCGGATGCCGGGAGCAGACAAGCCCGTCAGGGCGCGTCAGCGGGTGTTGGCGG
GTGTCGGGGCTGGCTTAACTATGCGGCATCAGAGCAGATTGTACTGAGAGTGCACCAGATGCGGTGTGAA
ATACCGCACAGATGCGTAAGGAGAAAATACCGCATCAGGCGCCATTCGCCATTCAGGCTGCGCAACTGTT
GGGAAGGGCGATCGGTGCGGGCCTCTTCGCTATTACGCCAGCTGGCGAAAGGGGGATGTGCTGCAAGGCG
ATTAAGTTGGGTAACGCCAGGGTTTTCCCAGTCACGACGTTGTAAAACGACGGCCAGTGAATTCGAGCTC
GGTACCTCGCGAATGCATCTAGATGGTCTCTGGAGAGTGGTCTTGGGAGAGCGATGCGTCTTTTCCGATG
AACCGTTCCAGCAAAAAAGACTAAGCGATGCGTCTTTTCCGCTGAACCGTTCCAGCAAAAAAGACTAAGC
GATGCGTCTTTTCCGCTGAACCGTTCCAGCAAAAAAGACTAGGAGAGCGATGCGTCTTTTCCGCTGAACC
GTTCCAGCAAAAAAGACTATCCCGTCCTAATACCTCTACGTGCAAGCAGTATAAAAACAAAATACATAAA
CATAACTAAAATCTCATATCGTTGTAATTGTCATATACTAGTGGTAATTAAGTCCAGTTACACTTAAGGT
TAAATTTGCTGACTCTTTTTTACCTTTCATTTCTGAAAAATGTGAGACCATCGGATCCCGGGCCCGTCGA
CTGCAGAGGCCTGCATGCAAGCTTGGCTCGAGCATGGTCATAGCTGTTTCCTGTGTGAAATTGTTATCCG
CTCACAATTCCACACAACATACGAGCCGGAAGCATAAAGTGTAAAGCCTGGGGTGCCTAATGAGTGAGCT
AACTCACATTAATTGCGTTGCGCTCACTGCCCGCTTTCCAGTCGGGAAACCTGTCGTGCCAGCTGCATTA
ATGAATCGGCCAACGCGCGGGGAGAGGCGGTTTGCGTATTGGGCGCTCTTCCGCTTCCTCGCTCACTGAC
TCGCTGCGCTCGGTCGTTCGGCTGCGGCGAGCGGTATCAGCTCACTCAAAGGCGGTAATACGGTTATCCA
CAGAATCAGGGGATAACGCAGGAAAGAACATGTGAGCAAAAGGCCAGCAAAAGGCCAGGAACCGTAAAAA
GGCCGCGTTGCTGGCGTTTTTCCATAGGCTCCGCCCCCCTGACGAGCATCACAAAAATCGACGCTCAAGT
CAGAGGTGGCGAAACCCGACAGGACTATAAAGATACCAGGCGTTTCCCCCTGGAAGCTCCCTCGTGCGCT
CTCCTGTTCCGACCCTGCCGCTTACCGGAT
