Features (pLannotate 1.2.2; 11 found; start..end, strand, type, name):
    507..599     +  CDS            lacI (fragment): lac repressor; lacI; The lac repressor binds to the lac operator to inhibit transcription in E. coli. This inhibition can be relieved by adding lactose or isopropyl-β-D-thiogalactopyranoside (IPTG).
    612..633     +  protein_bind   CAP binding site: CAP binding activates transcription in the presence of cAMP. E. coli catabolite activator protein
    648..678     +  promoter       lac promoter: promoter for the E. coli lac operon
    686..702     +  protein_bind   lac operator: The lac repressor binds to the lac operator to inhibit transcription in E. coli. This inhibition can be relieved by adding lactose or isopropyl-β-D-thiogalactopyranoside (IPTG). lac repressor encoded by lacI
    954..999     -  promoter       CUP1 promoter (fragment): S. cerevisiae CUP1; inducible metallothionein promoter, regulated by Cu2+
   1055..1212    +  CDS            lacZα (fragment): LacZα fragment of β-galactosidase; lacZ fragment
   1218..1317    -  misc_feature   bom (fragment): basis of mobility region from pBR322
   1419..1454    -  CDS            rop (fragment): Rop protein, which maintains plasmids at low copy number; rop
   1549..1653    +  promoter       AmpR promoter: bla
   1654..2469    +  CDS            KanR: aminoglycoside phosphotransferase; aph(3')-Ia; confers resistance to kanamycin in bacteria or G418 (Geneticin®) in eukaryotes
   2640..324     +  rep_origin     ori (across the origin): high-copy-number ColE1/pMB1/pBR322/pUC origin of replication
>Addgene plasmid #222435 | pCHW00010 Sequencing Result | analyzer sequence | sequence record 454073
ACCGGGTTGGACTCAAGACGATAGTTACCGGATAAGGCGCAGCGGTCGGGCTGAACGGGGGGTTCGTGCA
CACAGCCCAGCTTGGAGCGAACGACCTACACCGAACTGAGATACCTACAGCGTGAGCTATGAGAAAGCGC
CACGCTTCCCGAAGGGAGAAAGGCGGACAGGTATCCGGTAAGCGGCAGGGTCGGAACAGGAGAGCGCACG
AGGGAGCTTCCAGGGGGAAACGCCTGGTATCTTTATAGTCCTGTCGGGTTTCGCCACCTCTGACTTGAGC
GTCGATTTTTGTGATGCTCGTCAGGGGGGCGGAGCCTATGGAAAAACGCCAGCAACGCGGCCTTTTTACG
GTTCCTGGCCTTTTGCTGGCCTTTTGCTCACATGTTCTTTCCTGCGTTATCCCCTGATTCTGTGGATAAC
CGTATTACCGCCTTTGAGTGAGCTGATACCGCTCGCCGCAGCCGAACGACCGAGCGCAGCGAGTCAGTGA
GCGAGGAAGCGGAAGAGCGCCCAATACGCAAACCGCCTCTCCCCGCGCGTTGGCCGATTCATTAATGCAG
CTGGCACGACAGGTTTCCCGACTGGAAAGCGGGCAGTGAGCGCAACGCAATTAATGTGAGTTAGCTCACT
CATTAGGCACCCCAGGCTTTACACTTTATGCTTCCGGCTCGTATGTTGTGTGGAATTGTGAGCGGATAAC
AATTTCACACAGGAAACAGCTATGACCATGCTCGAGCCAAGCTTGCATGCAGGCCTCTGCAGTCGACGGG
CCCGGGATCCGATGGTCTCACATTTTTCAGAAATGAAAGGTAAAAAAGAGTCAGCAAATTTAACCTTAAG
TGTAACTGGACTTAATTACCACTAGTATATGACAATTACAACGATATGAGATTTTAGTTATGTTTATGTA
TTTTGTTTTTATACTGCTTGCACGTAGAGGTATTAGGACGGGATAGTCTTTTTTGCTGGAACGGTTCATC
GGAAAAGACGCATCGCTCTCCCAAGACCACTCTCCAGAGACCATCTAGATGCATTCGCGAGGTACCGAGC
TCGAATTCACTGGCCGTCGTTTTACAACGTCGTGACTGGGAAAACCCTGGCGTTACCCAACTTAATCGCC
TTGCAGCACATCCCCCTTTCGCCAGCTGGCGTAATAGCGAAGAGGCCCGCACCGATCGCCCTTCCCAACA
GTTGCGCAGCCTGAATGGCGAATGGCGCCTGATGCGGTATTTTCTCCTTACGCATCTGTGCGGTATTTCA
CACCGCATCTGGTGCACTCTCAGTACAATCTGCTCTGATGCCGCATAGTTAAGCCAGCCCCGACCCCCGC
CAACACCCGCTGACGCGCCCTGACGGGCTTGTCTGCTCCCGGCATCCGCTTACAGACAAGCTGTGACCGT
CTCCGGGAGCTGCATGTGTCAGAGGTTTTCACCGTCATCACCGAAACGCGCGAGACGAAAGGGCCTCGTG
ATACGCCTATTTTTATAGGTTAATGTCATGATAATAATGGTTTCTTAGACGTCAGGTGGCACTTTTCGGG
GAAATGTGCGCGGAACCCCTATTTGTTTATTTTTCTAAATACATTCAAATATGTATCCGCTCATGAGACA
ATAACCCTGATAAATGCTTCAATAATATTGAAAAAGGAAGAGTATGAGCCATATTCAACGGGAAACGTCT
TGCTCTAGGCCGCGATTAAATTCCAACATGGATGCTGATTTATATGGGTATAAATGGGCTCGCGATAATG
TCGGGCAATCAGGTGCGACAATCTATCGATTGTATGGGAAGCCCGATGCGCCAGAGTTGTTTCTGAAACA
TGGCAAAGGTAGCGTTGCCAATGATGTTACAGATGAGATGGTCAGACTAAACTGGCTGACGGAATTTATG
CCTCTTCCGACCATCAAGCATTTTATCCGTACTCCTGATGATGCATGGTTACTCACCACTGCGATCCCTG
GGAAAACAGCATTCCAGGTATTAGAAGAATATCCTGATTCAGGTGAAAATATTGTTGATGCGCTGGCAGT
GTTCCTGCGCCGGTTGCATTCGATTCCTGTTTGTAATTGTCCTTTTAACAGCGATCGCGTATTTCGTCTC
GCTCAGGCGCAATCACGAATGAATAACGGTTTGGTTGATGCGAGTGATTTTGATGACGAGCGTAATGGCT
GGCCTGTTGAACAAGTCTGGAAAGAAATGCATAAACTTTTGCCATTCTCACCGGATTCAGTCGTCACTCA
TGGTGATTTCTCACTTGATAACCTTATTTTTGACGAGGGGAAATTAATAGGTTGTATTGATGTTGGACGA
GTCGGAATCGCAGACCGATACCAGGATCTTGCCATCCTATGGAACTGCCTCGGTGAGTTTTCTCCTTCAT
TACAGAAACGGCTTTTTCAAAAATATGGTATTGATAATCCTGATATGAATAAATTGCAGTTTCATTTGAT
GCTCGATGAGTTTTTCTAACTGTCAGACCAAGTTTACTCATATATACTTTAGATTGATTTAAAACTTCAT
TTTTAATTTAAAAGGATCTAGGTGAAGATCCTTTTTGATAATCTCATGACCAAAATCCCTTAACGTGAGT
TTTCGTTCCACTGAGCGTCAGACCCCGTAGAAAAGATCAAAGGATCTTCTTGAGATCCTTTTTTTCTGCG
CGTAATCTGCTGCTTGCAAACAAAAAAACCACCGCTACCAGCGGTGGTTTGTTTGCCGGATCAAGAGCTA
CCAACTCTTTTTCCGAAGGTAACTGGCTTCAGCAGAGCGCAGATACCAAATACTGTTCTTCTAGTGTAGC
CGTAGTTAGGCCACCACTTCAAGAACTCTGTAGCACCGCCTACATACCTCGCTCTGCTAATCCTGTTACC
AGTGGCTGCTGCCAGTGGCGATAAGTCGTGTCTT
